>Addgene plasmid #115057 | AT1G53420 X068_pECIA2 | addgene full sequence | sequence record 297036 | Addgene NGS Result
GTAAAACGACGGCCAGTGAATTAATTCGTTGCAGGACAGGATGTGGTGCCCGATGTGACTAGCTCTTTGC
TGCAGGCCGTCCTATCCTCTGGTTCCGATAAGAGACCCAGAACTCCGGCCCCCCACCGCCCACCGCCACC
CCCATACATATGTGGTACGCAAGTAAGAGTGCCTGCGCATGCCCCATGTGCCCCACCAAGAGCTTTGCAT
CCCATACAAGTCCCCAAAGTGGAGAACCGAACCAATTCTTCGCGGGCAGAACAAAAGCTTCTGCACACGT
CTCCACTCGAATTTGGAGCCGGCCGGCGTGTGCAAAAGAGGTGAATCGAACGAAAGACCCGTGTGTAAAG
CCGCGTTTCCAAAATGTATAAAACCGAGAGCATCTGGCCAATGTGCATCAGTTGTGGTCAGCAGCAAAAT
CAAGTGAATCATCTCAGTGCAACTAAAGGGGGGATCCGATCTCAATATGAAGTTATGCATATTACTGGCC
GTCGTGGCCTTTGTTGGCCTCTCGCTCGGGTCTGCAACTTTGCCAACACAAGAAGGGGAGGCTTTTAAAG
TTGTACTAACCACATTGAAAAAGACGAATATTGATTTAAATGTGGATCCATGCGAAGTCTCATCTACTGG
AAATGAATGGTCAACCATCAGCAGGTGGAAAGACCTAGTAACTTGTGACTGCTCCTTCGTTAATGGAACC
ATTTGCCACATTACCAAAATAAATTTGAAGAGAGAAAATCTTCAAGGGTCTCTTCCAAAAGAGTTAGTGG
GACTTCCTTTACTGCAAGAGATTGATCTCTCAAGAAACTATCTCAATGGTTCCATCCCTCCTGAATGGGG
AGTCTTGCCACTTGTCAACATTTGGCTTCTCGGAAACCGATTAACAGGTCCAATCCCTAAGGAGTTTGGA
AACATTACAACTCTTACTAGCCTTGTCTTGGAAGCCAATCAACTTTCAGGAGAATTACCTCTTGAGCTAG
GGAATCTACCAAACATTCAACAAATGATTCTTAGCTCGAATAACTTTAATGGTGAAATTCCATCTACATT
TGCAAAACTAACCACCTTGAGAGATTTTCGTGTAAGTGACAACCAGTTGTCAGGAACAATTCCAGATTTC
ATCCAAAAATGGACTAAGCTTGAGCGACTGTTTATTCAAGCAAGTGGTTTAGTTGGACCAATTCCCATTG
CCATTGCTTCTCTCGTAGAGTTAAAAGACTTGAGAATCAGCGATTTGAATGGACCCGAATCTCCATTTCC
ACAGTTAAGGAACATAAAAAAGATGGAGACATTAATTCTTAGGAACTGCAATCTCACAGGAGACTTACCT
GATTATCTTGGAAAGATTACCTCCTTCAAATTCTTAGATCTTAGCTTCAATAAATTAAGTGGAGCCATCC
CTAACACTTATATTAATCTTAGAGACGGAGGTTACATATATTTTACAGGAAACATGTTAAACGGGTCGGT
TCCAGATTGGATGGTAAATAAAGGATATAAAATTGATCTTAGTTACAACAATTTCTCAGTAGATCCAACC
AATGCAGTATGCAAGTACAATAATGTACTTTCATGCATGAGAAACTACCAATGTCCTAAAACTTTCAATG
CTCTTCATATAAACTGTGGTGGGGATGAAATGTCTATCAATGGGACAATATATGAATCTGATAAGTACGA
TAGACTGGAGAGTTGGTACGAAAGTCGAAATGGATGGTTCTCAAACAACGTAGGAGTCTTCGTAGACGAT
AAACATGTTCCCGAGAGAGTAACCATCGAGTCTAACTCATCCGAGCTCAATGTGGTTGATTTTGGTCTGT
ATACGCAAGCTCGCATATCAGCTATCTCACTCACTTACTATGCATTGTGTTTAGAAAATGGAAATTACAA
CGTTAATCTCCATTTCGCCGAGATTATGTTCAATGGTAACAACAATTATCAAAGCTTGGGTAGACGGTTT
TTCGACATATACATTCAGAGGAAGCTCGAGGTTAAAGATTTCAATATCGCCAAGGAGGCAAAAGATGTTG
GAAACGTTGTTATTAAGACATTTCCGGTCGAGATAAAAGATGGAAAGTTGGAGATACGATTGTATTGGGC
CGGGAGAGGAACTACAGTCATTCCCAAAGAACGTGTTTATGGTCCTCTCATATCAGCTATATCAGTGGAT
TCAAGTGTTAATCCATCTCCTAGAAATGGTATGAGTCTGGAGGTGCTGTTCCAGGGACCAGGGAGCGACA
AAACTCACACATGCCCACCGTGCCCAGCACCTGAACTCCTGGGGGGACCGTCAGTCTTCCTCTTCCCCCC
AAAACCCAAGGACACCCTCATGATCTCCCGGACCCCTGAGGTCACATGCGTGGTGGTGGACGTGAGCCAC
GAAGACCCTGAGGTCAAGTTCAACTGGTACGTGGACGGCGTGGAGGTGCATAATGCCAAGACAAAGCCGC
GGGAGGAGCAGTACAACAGCACGTACCGTGTGGTCAGCGTCCTCACCGTCCTGCACCAGGACTGGCTGAA
TGGCAAGGAGTACAAGTGCAAGGTCTCCAACAAAGCCCTCCCAGCCCCCATCGAGAAAACCATCTCCAAA
GCCAAAGGGCAGCCCCGAGAACCACAGGTGTACACCCTGCCCCCATCCCGGGAGGAGATGACCAAGAACC
AGGTCAGCCTGACCTGCCTGGTCAAAGGCTTCTATCCCAGCGACATCGCCGTGGAGTGGGAGAGCAATGG
GCAGCCGGAGAACAACTACAAGACCACGCCTCCCGTGCTGGACTCCGACGGCTCCTTCTTCCTCTACAGC
AAGCTCACCGTGGACAAGAGCAGGTGGCAGCAGGGGAACGTCTTCTCATGCTCCGTGATGCATGAGGGTC
TGCACAACCACTACACGCAGAAGAGCCTCTCCCTGTCTCCGGGTAAATCTAGAGGGCCCTTCGAAGGTAA
GCCTATCCCTAACCCTCTCCTCGGTCTCGATTCTACGCGTACCGGTCATCATCACCATCACCATTGAGTT
TAAACCCGCTGATCAGCCTCGACTGTGCCTTCTAAGGCCTGAGCTCGCTGATCAGCCTCGATCGAGGATC
CAGACATGATAAGATACATTGATGAGTTTGGACAAACCACAACTAGAATGCAGTGAAAAAAATGCTTTAT
TTGTGAAATTTGTGATGCTATTGCTTTATTTGTAACCATTATAAGCTGCAATAAACAAGTTAACAACAAC
AATTGCATTCATTTTATGTTTCAGGTTCAGGGGGAGGTGTGGGAGGTTTTTTAAAGCAAGTAAAACCTCT
ACAAATGTGGTATGGCTGATTATGATCAGTCGACCTGCAGGCATGCAAGCTTGGCGTAATCATGGTCATA
GCTGTTTCCTGTGTGAAATTGTTATCCGCTCACAATTCCACACAACATACGAGCCGGAAGCATAAAGTGT
AAAGCCTGGGGTGCCTAATGAGTGAGCTAACTCACATTAATTGCGTTGCGCTCACTGCCCGCTTTCCAGT
CGGGAAACCTGTCGTGCCAGCTGCATTAATGAATCGGCCAACGCGCGGGGAGAGGCGGTTTGCGTATTGG
GCGCTCTTCCGCTTCCTCGCTCACTGACTCGCTGCGCTCGGTCGTTCGGCTGCGGCGAGCGGTATCAGCT
CACTCAAAGGCGGTAATACGGTTATCCACAGAATCAGGGGATAACGCAGGAAAGAACATGTGAGCAAAAG
GCCAGCAAAAGGCCAGGAACCGTAAAAAGGCCGCGTTGCTGGCGTTTTTCCATAGGCTCCGCCCCCCTGA
CGAGCATCACAAAAATCGACGCTCAAGTCAGAGGTGGCGAAACCCGACAGGACTATAAAGATACCAGGCG
TTTCCCCCTGGAAGCTCCCTCGTGCGCTCTCCTGTTCCGACCCTGCCGCTTACCGGATACCTGTCCGCCT
TTCTCCCTTCGGGAAGCGTGGCGCTTTCTCATAGCTCACGCTGTAGGTATCTCAGTTCGGTGTAGGTCGT
TCGCTCCAAGCTGGGCTGTGTGCACGAACCCCCCGTTCAGCCCGACCGCTGCGCCTTATCCGGTAACTAT
CGTCTTGAGTCCAACCCGGTAAGACACGACTTATCGCCACTGGCAGCAGCCACTGGTAACAGGATTAGCA
GAGCGAGGTATGTAGGCGGTGCTACAGAGTTCTTGAAGTGGTGGCCTAACTACGGCTACACTAGAAGAAC
AGTATTTGGTATCTGCGCTCTGCTGAAGCCAGTTACCTTCGGAAAAAGAGTTGGTAGCTCTTGATCCGGC
AAACAAACCACCGCTGGTAGCGGTGGTTTTTTTGTTTGCAAGCAGCAGATTACGCGCAGAAAAAAAGGAT
CTCAAGAAGATCCTTTGATCTTTTCTACGGGGTCTGACGCTCAGTGGAACGAAAACTCACGTTAAGGGAT
TTTGGTCATGAGATTATCAAAAAGGATCTTCACCTAGATCCTTTTAAATTAAAAATGAAGTTTTAAATCA
ATCTAAAGTATATATGAGTAAACTTGGTCTGACAGTTACCAATGCTTAATCAGTGAGGCACCTATCTCAG
CGATCTGTCTATTTCGTTCATCCATAGTTGCCTGACTCCCCGTCGTGTAGATAACTACGATACGGGAGGG
CTTACCATCTGGCCCCAGTGCTGCAATGATACCGCGAGACCCACGCTCACCGGCTCCAGATTTATCAGCA
ATAAACCAGCCAGCCGGAAGGGCCGAGCGCAGAAGTGGTCCTGCAACTTTATCCGCCTCCATCCAGTCTA
TTAATTGTTGCCGGGAAGCTAGAGTAAGTAGTTCGCCAGTTAATAGTTTGCGCAACGTTGTTGCCATTGC
TACAGGCATCGTGGTGTCACGCTCGTCGTTTGGTATGGCTTCATTCAGCTCCGGTTCCCAACGATCAAGG
CGAGTTACATGATCCCCCATGTTGTGCAAAAAAGCGGTTAGCTCCTTCGGTCCTCCGATCGTTGTCAGAA
GTAAGTTGGCCGCAGTGTTATCACTCATGGTTATGGCAGCACTGCATAATTCTCTTACTGTCATGCCATC
CGTAAGATGCTTTTCTGTGACTGGTGAGTACTCAACCAAGTCATTCTGAGAATAGTGTATGCGGCGACCG
AGTTGCTCTTGCCCGGCGTCAATACGGGATAATACCGCGCCACATAGCAGAACTTTAAAAGTGCTCATCA
TTGGAAAACGTTCTTCGGGGCGAAAACTCTCAAGGATCTTACCGCTGTTGAGATCCAGTTCGATGTAACC
CACTCGTGCACCCAACTGATCTTCAGCATCTTTTACTTTCACCAGCGTTTCTGGGTGAGCAAAAACAGGA
AGGCAAAATGCCGCAAAAAAGGGAATAAGGGCGACACGGAAATGTTGAATACTCATACTCTTCCTTTTTC
AATATTATTGAAGCATTTATCAGGGTTATTGTCTCATGAGCGGATACATATTTGAATGTATTTAGAAAAA
TAAACAAATAGGGGTTCCGCGCACATTTCCCCGAAAAGTGCCACCTGACGTCTAAGAAACCATTATTATC
ATGACATTAACCTATAAAAATAGGCGTATCACGAGGCCCTTTCGTCTCGCGCGTTTCGGTGATGACGGTG
AAAACCTCTGACACATGCAGCTCCCGGAGACGGTCACAGCTTGTCTGTAAGCGGATGCCGGGAGCAGACA
AGCCCGTCAGGGCGCGTCAGCGGGTGTTGGCGGGTGTCGGGGCTGGCTTAACTATGCGGCATCAGAGCAG
ATTGTACTGAGAGTGCACCATATGCGGTGTGAAATACCGCACAGATGCGTAAGGAGAAAATACCGCATCA
GGCGCCATTCGCCATTCAGGCTGCGCAACTGTTGGGAAGGGCGATCGGTGCGGGCCTCTTCGCTATTACG
CCAGCTGGCGAAAGGGGGATGTGCTGCAAGGCGATTAAGTTGGGTAACGCCAGGGTTTTCCCAGTCACGA
CGTT
Features (pLannotate 1.2.2; 18 found; start..end, strand, type, name):
     23..449     +  promoter       MT promoter: Drosophila metallothionein promoter
    467..520     +  sig_peptide    BiP signal sequence: Drosophila BiP signal sequence
    521..2170    +  CDS            LRR-RLK (fragment): Y3148_ARATH - Experimental evidence at protein level: Swiss-Prot protein existence level 1. From Arabidopsis thaliana (Mouse-ear cress).
   2237..2917    +  CDS            IGHG1 (fragment): IGHG1_HUMAN - Experimental evidence at protein level: Swiss-Prot protein existence level 1. Constant region of immunoglobulin heavy chains. Immunoglobulins, also known as antibodies, are membrane-bound or secreted glycoproteins produced by B lymphocytes. In the recognition phase of humoral immunity, the membrane-bound immunoglobulins serve as receptors which, upon binding of a specific antigen, trigger the clonal expansion and differentiation of B lymphocytes into immunoglobulins- secreting plasma cells. Secreted immunoglobulins mediate the effector phase of humoral immunity, which results in
   2936..2977    +  CDS            V5 tag: epitope tag from simian virus 5
   3077..3211    -  polyA_signal   SV40 poly(A) signal: SV40 polyadenylation signal
   3234..3318    -  CDS            large T antigen (fragment): large T antigen from SV40 (simian virus 40)
   3318..3342    +  misc_feature   MCS (fragment): pUC18/19 multiple cloning site
   3379..3395    -  protein_bind   lac operator: The lac repressor binds to the lac operator to inhibit transcription in E. coli. This inhibition can be relieved by adding lactose or isopropyl-β-D-thiogalactopyranoside (IPTG). lac repressor encoded by lacI
   3403..3433    -  promoter       lac promoter: promoter for the E. coli lac operon
   3448..3469    -  protein_bind   CAP binding site: CAP binding activates transcription in the presence of cAMP. E. coli catabolite activator protein
   3482..3574    -  CDS            lacI (fragment): lac repressor; lacI; The lac repressor binds to the lac operator to inhibit transcription in E. coli. This inhibition can be relieved by adding lactose or isopropyl-β-D-thiogalactopyranoside (IPTG).
   3757..4345    -  rep_origin     ori: high-copy-number ColE1/pMB1/pBR322/pUC origin of replication
   4516..5376    -  CDS            AmpR: β-lactamase; bla; confers resistance to ampicillin, carbenicillin, and related antibiotics
   5377..5481    -  promoter       AmpR promoter: bla
   5576..5611    +  CDS            rop (fragment): Rop protein, which maintains plasmids at low copy number; rop
   5713..5812    +  misc_feature   bom (fragment): basis of mobility region from pBR322
   5818..21      -  CDS            lacZα (fragment) (across the origin): LacZα fragment of β-galactosidase; lacZ fragment
