[The description below was written by a language model from this plasmid's Addgene catalogue record and pLannotate feature annotations shown in this document.]
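Description:
AT1G53420 X068_pECIA2 is an insect-cell expression plasmid built on the pECIA2 backbone and designed for secreted production of a plant receptor ectodomain in Drosophila cell culture. It is maintained in E. coli as a high-copy plasmid through a ColE1/pUC-type origin and selected with ampicillin via the β-lactamase gene. The remaining bacterial elements in the feature table (lac promoter/operator, and fragments of lacZα, lacI, rop and bom) are remnants of the pUC/pBR322-derived cloning backbone and play no role in expression of the insert.

The expression cassette is driven by the Drosophila metallothionein promoter, which is induced by adding copper sulfate. Downstream, a Drosophila BiP signal sequence directs the product into the secretory pathway and is fused in frame to the extracellular domain of the Arabidopsis thaliana leucine-rich repeat receptor kinase encoded by AT1G53420, inserted by ligation-independent cloning. The ectodomain is followed by a human IgG1 Fc fragment, a V5 epitope and, according to the catalogue entry, a hexahistidine tag (not separately annotated in the feature table), with an SV40 polyadenylation signal annotated downstream. The Fc portion would be expected to dimerise the protein and allow capture on Fc-binding surfaces, while V5 and His tags can serve for detection and purification.

The record designates this as the bait vector of a matched pair, to be used with the corresponding prey construct in pECIA14. The pair belongs to a collection used to map extracellular interactions among Arabidopsis LRR receptor kinase ectodomains.
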