Addgene plasmid #115057: AT1G53420 X068_pECIA2
Purpose: Bait vector AT1G53420 X068_pECIA2 should be used with prey vector AT1G53420 X068_pECIA14.
Depositing lab: Youssef Belkhadir. Depositing organization: Gregor Mendel Institute of Molecular Plant Biology. Publication: An extracellular network of Arabidopsis leucine-rich repeat receptor kinases. Smakowska-Luzan E, Mott GA, Parys K, Stegmann M, Howton TC, Layeghifard M, Neuhold J, Lehner A, Kong J, Grunwald K, Weinberger N, Satbhai SB, Mayer D, Busch W, Madalinski M, Stolt-Bergner P, Provart NJ, Mukhtar MS, Zipfel C, Desveaux D, Guttman DS, Belkhadir Y. Nature. 2018 Jan 18;553(7688):342-346. doi: 10.1038/nature25184. Epub 2018 Jan 10. PubMed 29320478.
Backbone
  Vector backbone: pECIA2
  Backbone manufacturer: Chris Garcia (Addgene plasmid # 47032)
  Vector type: Insect Expression
Growth in bacteria
  Bacterial resistance: Ampicillin, 100 μg/mL
  Growth temperature: 37°C
  Growth strain: DH5alpha
  Copy number: High Copy
Gene/Insert
  Gene/Insert name: AT1G53420
  Species: A. thaliana (mustard weed)
  Entrez Gene: AT1G53420 (a.k.a. AT1G53420)
  Promoter: Metallothionein (Copper-Inducible)
  Tag / fusion protein: Fc, V5 and hexahistidine tags (C terminal on backbone)
  Cloning method: Ligation Independent Cloning
Terms and licenses: Academic/Nonprofit Terms; Industry Terms: Not Available to Industry
Depositor comments: Plasmid for secreted expression in Drosophila cell culture by induction via CuSO4. Insert is an extracellular domain of indicated LRR-RK, C-terminally tagged with Fc, V5 and hexahistidine tags. Insert Protein Sequence: SATLPTQEGEAFKVVLTTLKKTNIDLNVDPCEVSSTGNEWSTISRWKDLVTCDCSFVNGTICHITKINLKRENLQGSLPKELVGLPLLQEIDLSRNYLNGSIPPEWGVLPLVNIWLLGNRLTGPIPKEFGNITTLTSLVLEANQLSGELPLELGNLPNIQQMILSSNNFNGEIPSTFAKLTTLRDFRVSDNQLSGTIPDFIQKWTKLERLFIQASGLVGPIPIAIASLVELKDLRISDLNGPESPFPQLRNIKKMETLILRNCNLTGDLPDYLGKITSFKFLDLSFNKLSGAIPNTYINLRDGGYIYFTGNMLNGSVPDWMVNKGYKIDLSYNNFSVDPTNAVCKYNNVLSCMRNYQCPKTFNALHINCGGDEMSINGTIYESDKYDRLESWYESRNGWFSNNVGVFVDDKHVPERVTIESNSSELNVVDFGLYTQARISAISLTYYALCLENGNYNVNLHFAEIMFNGNNNYQSLGRRFFDIYIQRKLEVKDFNIAKEAKDVGNVVIKTFPVEIKDGKLEIRLYWAGRGTTVIPKERVYGPLISAISVDSSVNPSPRNGMS
How to cite: AT1G53420 X068_pECIA2 was a gift from Youssef Belkhadir (Addgene plasmid # 115057 ; http://n2t.net/addgene:115057 ; RRID:Addgene_115057)
